>Addgene plasmid #76934 | PDXK gRNA (BRDN0001145940) | addgene full sequence | sequence record 186792 | Addgene Assembled Sequence
CCCGGGTGCAAAGATGGATAAAGTTTTAAACAGAGAGGAATCTTTGCAGCTAATGGACCTTCTAGGTCTT
GAAAGGAGTGGGAATTGGCTCCGGTGCCCGTCAGTGGGCAGAGCGCACATCGCCCACAGTCCCCGAGAAG
TTGGGGGGAGGGGTCGGCAATTGATCCGGTGCCTAGAGAAGGTGGCGCGGGGTAAACTGGGAAAGTGATG
TCGTGTACTGGCTCCGCCTTTTTCCCGAGGGTGGGGGAGAACCGTATATAAGTGCAGTAGTCGCCGTGAA
CGTTCTTTTTCGCAACGGGTTTGCCGCCAGAACACAGGTAAGTGCCGTGTGTGGTTCCCGCGGGCCTGGC
CTCTTTACGGGTTATGGCCCTTGCGTGCCTTGAATTACTTCCACCTGGCTGCAGTACGTGATTCTTGATC
CCGAGCTTCGGGTTGGAAGTGGGTGGGAGAGTTCGAGGCCTTGCGCTTAAGGAGCCCCTTCGCCTCGTGC
TTGAGTTGAGGCCTGGCCTGGGCGCTGGGGCCGCCGCGTGCGAATCTGGTGGCACCTTCGCGCCTGTCTC
GCTGCTTTCGATAAGTCTCTAGCCATTTAAAATTTTTGATGACCTGCTGCGACGCTTTTTTTCTGGCAAG
ATAGTCTTGTAAATGCGGGCCAAGATCTGCACACTGGTATTTCGGTTTTTGGGGCCGCGGGCGGCGACGG
GGCCCGTGCGTCCCAGCGCACATGTTCGGCGAGGCGGGGCCTGCGAGCGCGGCCACCGAGAATCGGACGG
GGGTAGTCTCAAGCTGGCCGGCCTGCTCTGGTGCCTGGCCTCGCGCCGCCGTGTATCGCCCCGCCCTGGG
CGGCAAGGCTGGCCCGGTCGGCACCAGTTGCGTGAGCGGAAAGATGGCCGCTTCCCGGCCCTGCTGCAGG
GAGCTCAAAATGGAGGACGCGGCGCTCGGGAGAGCGGGCGGGTGAGTCACCCACACAAAGGAAAAGGGCC
TTTCCGTCCTCAGCCGTCGCTTCATGTGACTCCACGGAGTACCGGGCGCCGTCCAGGCACCTCGATTAGT
TCTCGAGCTTTTGGAGTACGTCGTCTTTAGGTTGGGGGGAGGGGTTTTATGCGATGGAGTTTCCCCACAC
TGAGTGGGTGGAGACTGAAGTTAGGCCAGCTTGGCACTTGATGTAATTCTCCTTGGAATTTGCCCTTTTT
GAGTTTGGATCTTGGTTCATTCTCAAGCCTCAGACAGTGGTTCAAAGTTTTTTTCTTCCATTTCAGGTGT
CGTGACGTACGGCCACCATGACCGAGTACAAGCCCACGGTGCGCCTCGCCACCCGCGACGACGTCCCCAG
GGCCGTACGCACCCTCGCCGCCGCGTTCGCCGACTACCCCGCCACGCGCCACACCGTCGATCCGGACCGC
CACATCGAGCGGGTCACCGAGCTGCAAGAACTCTTCCTCACGCGCGTCGGGCTCGACATCGGCAAGGTGT
GGGTCGCGGACGACGGCGCCGCCGTGGCGGTCTGGACCACGCCGGAGAGCGTCGAAGCGGGGGCGGTGTT
CGCCGAGATCGGCCCGCGCATGGCCGAGTTGAGCGGTTCCCGGCTGGCCGCGCAGCAACAGATGGAAGGC
CTCCTGGCGCCGCACCGGCCCAAGGAGCCCGCGTGGTTCCTGGCCACCGTCGGAGTCTCGCCCGACCACC
AGGGCAAGGGTCTGGGCAGCGCCGTCGTGCTCCCCGGAGTGGAGGCGGCCGAGCGCGCCGGGGTGCCCGC
CTTCCTGGAGACCTCCGCGCCCCGCAACCTCCCCTTCTACGAGCGGCTCGGCTTCACCGTCACCGCCGAC
GTCGAGGTGCCCGAAGGACCGCGCACCTGGTGCATGACCCGCAAGCCCGGTGCCTGAACGCGTTAAGTCG
ACAATCAACCTCTGGATTACAAAATTTGTGAAAGATTGACTGGTATTCTTAACTATGTTGCTCCTTTTAC
GCTATGTGGATACGCTGCTTTAATGCCTTTGTATCATGCTATTGCTTCCCGTATGGCTTTCATTTTCTCC
TCCTTGTATAAATCCTGGTTGCTGTCTCTTTATGAGGAGTTGTGGCCCGTTGTCAGGCAACGTGGCGTGG
TGTGCACTGTGTTTGCTGACGCAACCCCCACTGGTTGGGGCATTGCCACCACCTGTCAGCTCCTTTCCGG
GACTTTCGCTTTCCCCCTCCCTATTGCCACGGCGGAACTCATCGCCGCCTGCCTTGCCCGCTGCTGGACA
GGGGCTCGGCTGTTGGGCACTGACAATTCCGTGGTGTTGTCGGGGAAATCATCGTCCTTTCCTTGGCTGC
TCGCCTGTGTTGCCACCTGGATTCTGCGCGGGACGTCCTTCTGCTACGTCCCTTCGGCCCTCAATCCAGC
GGACCTTCCTTCCCGCGGCCTGCTGCCGGCTCTGCGGCCTCTTCCGCGTCTTCGCCTTCGCCCTCAGACG
AGTCGGATCTCCCTTTGGGCCGCCTCCCCGCGTCGACTTTAAGACCAATGACTTACAAGGCAGCTGTAGA
TCTTAGCCACTTTTTAAAAGAAAAGGGGGGACTGGAAGGGCTAATTCACTCCCAACGAAGACAAGATCTG
CTTTTTGCTTGTACTGGGTCTCTCTGGTTAGACCAGATCTGAGCCTGGGAGCTCTCTGGCTAACTAGGGA
ACCCACTGCTTAAGCCTCAATAAAGCTTGCCTTGAGTGCTTCAAGTAGTGTGTGCCCGTCTGTTGTGTGA
CTCTGGTAACTAGAGATCCCTCAGACCCTTTTAGTCAGTGTGGAAAATCTCTAGCAGTACGTATAGTAGT
TCATGTCATCTTATTATTCAGTATTTATAACTTGCAAAGAAATGAATATCAGAGAGTGAGAGGAACTTGT
TTATTGCAGCTTATAATGGTTACAAATAAAGCAATAGCATCACAAATTTCACAAATAAAGCATTTTTTTC
ACTGCATTCTAGTTGTGGTTTGTCCAAACTCATCAATGTATCTTATCATGTCTGGCTCTAGCTATCCCGC
CCCTAACTCCGCCCATCCCGCCCCTAACTCCGCCCAGTTCCGCCCATTCTCCGCCCCATGGCTGACTAAT
TTTTTTTATTTATGCAGAGGCCGAGGCCGCCTCGGCCTCTGAGCTATTCCAGAAGTAGTGAGGAGGCTTT
TTTGGAGGCCTAGGGACGTACCCAATTCGCCCTATAGTGAGTCGTATTACGCGCGCTCACTGGCCGTCGT
TTTACAACGTCGTGACTGGGAAAACCCTGGCGTTACCCAACTTAATCGCCTTGCAGCACATCCCCCTTTC
GCCAGCTGGCGTAATAGCGAAGAGGCCCGCACCGATCGCCCTTCCCAACAGTTGCGCAGCCTGAATGGCG
AATGGG
[124 nt withheld, positions 3367-3490]
C
[91 nt withheld, positions 3492-3582]
A
[49 nt withheld, positions 3584-3632]
CCTTTGACGTTGGAGTCCACGTTCTTT
[37 nt withheld, positions 3660-3696]
ACCCTATCTCGGTCTATTCTTTTGATTTATAAGGGATTTTGCCGATTTCGGCCTATTGGTTAAAAAATGA
GCTGATTTAACAAAAATTTAACGCGAATTTTAACAAAATATTAACGCTTACAATTTAGGTGGCACTTTTC
GGGGAAATGTGCGCGGAACCCCTATTTGTTTATTTTTCTAAATACATTCAAATATGTATCCGCTCATGAG
ACAATAACCCTGATAAATGCTTCAATAATATTGAAAAAGGAAGAGTATGAGTATTCAACATTTCCGTGTC
GCCCTTATTCCCTTTTTTGCGGCATTTTGCCTTCCTGTTTTTGCTCACCCAGAAACGCTGGTGAAAGTAA
AAGATGCTGAAGATCAGTTGGGTGCACGAGTGGGTTACATCGAACTGGATCTCAACAGCGGTAAGATCCT
TGAGAGTTTTCGCCCCGAAGAACGTTTTCCAATGATGAGCACTTTTAAAGTTCTGCTATGTGGCGCGGTA
TTATCCCGTATTGACGCCGGGCAAGAGCAACTCGGTCGCCGCATACACTATTCTCAGAATGACTTGGTTG
AGTACTCACCAGTCACAGAAAAGCATCTTACGGATGGCATGACAGTAAGAGAATTATGCAGTGCTGCCAT
AACCATGAGTGATAACACTGCGGCCAACTTACTTCTGACAACGATCGGAGGACCGAAGGAGCTAACCGCT
TTTTTGCACAACATGGGGGATCATGTAACTCGCCTTGATCGTTGGGAACCGGAGCTGAATGAAGCCATAC
CAAACGACGAGCGTGACACCACGATGCCTGTAGCAATGGCAACAACGTTGCGCAAACTATTAACTGGCGA
ACTACTTACTCTAGCTTCCCGGCAACAATTAATAGACTGGATGGAGGCGGATAAAGTTGCAGGACCACTT
CTGCGCTCGGCCCTTCCGGCTGGCTGGTTTATTGCTGATAAATCTGGAGCCGGTGAGCGTGGGTCTCGCG
GTATCATTGCAGCACTGGGGCCAGATGGTAAGCCCTCCCGTATCGTAGTTATCTACACGACGGGGAGTCA
GGCAACTATGGATGAACGAAATAGACAGATCGCTGAGATAGGTGCCTCACTGATTAAGCATTGGTAACTG
TCAGACCAAGTTTACTCATATATACTTTAGATTGATTTAAAACTTCATTTTTAATTTAAAAGGATCTAGG
TGAAGATCCTTTTTGATAATCTCATGACCAAAATCCCTTAACGTGAGTTTTCGTTCCACTGAGCGTCAGA
CCCCGTAGAAAAGATCAAAGGATCTTCTTGAGATCCTTTTTTTCTGCGCGTAATCTGCTGCTTGCAAACA
AAAAAACCACCGCTACCAGCGGTGGTTTGTTTGCCGGATCAAGAGCTACCAACTCTTTTTCCGAAGGTAA
CTGGCTTCAGCAGAGCGCAGATACCAAATACTGTTCTTCTAGTGTAGCCGTAGTTAGGCCACCACTTCAA
GAACTCTGTAGCACCGCCTACATACCTCGCTCTGCTAATCCTGTTACCAGTGGCTGCTGCCAGTGGCGAT
AAGTCGTGTCTTACCGGGTTGGACTCAAGACGATAGTTACCGGATAAGGCGCAGCGGTCGGGCTGAACGG
GGGGTTCGTGCACACAGCCCAGCTTGGAGCGAACGACCTACACCGAACTGAGATACCTACAGCGTGAGCT
ATGAGAAAGCGCCACGCTTCCCGAAGGGAGAAAGGCGGACAGGTATCCGGTAAGCGGCAGGGTCGGAACA
GGAGAGCGCACGAGGGAGCTTCCAGGGGGAAACGCCTGGTATCTTTATAGTCCTGTCGGGTTTCGCCACC
TCTGACTTGAGCGTCGATTTTTGTGATGCTCGTCAGGGGGGCGGAGCCTATGGAAAAACGCCAGCAACGC
GGCCTTTTTACGGTTCCTGGCCTTTTGCTGGCCTTTTGCTCACATGTTCTTTCCTGCGTTATCCCCTGAT
TCTGTGGATAACCGTATTACCGCCTTTGAGTGAGCTGATACCGCTCGCCGCAGCCGAACGACCGAGCGCA
GCGAGTCAGTGAGCGAGGAAGCGGAAGAGCGCCCAATACGCAAACCGCCTCTCCCCGCGCGTTGGCCGAT
TCATTAATGCAGCTGGCACGACAGGTTTCCCGACTGGAAAGCGGGCAGTGAGCGCAACGCAATTAATGTG
AGTTAGCTCACTCATTAGGCACCCCAGGCTTTACACTTTATGCTTCCGGCTCGTATGTTGTGTGGAATTG
TGAGCGGATAACAATTTCACACAGGAAACAGCTATGACCATGATTACGCCAAGCGCGCAATTAACCCTCA
CTAAAGGGAACAAAAGCTGGAGCTGCAAGCTTAATGTAGTCTTATGCAATACTCTTGTAGTCTTGCAACA
TGGTAACGATGAGTTAGCAACATGCCTTACAAGGAGAGAAAAAGCACCGTGCATGCCGATTGGTGGAAGT
AAGGTGGTACGATCGTGCCTTATTAGGAAGGCAACAGACGGGTCTGACATGGATTGGACGAACCACTGAA
TTGCCGCATTGCAGAGATATTGTATTTAAGTGCCTAGCTCGATACATAAACGGGTCTCTCTGGTTAGACC
AGATCTGAGCCTGGGAGCTCTCTGGCTAACTAGGGAACCCACTGCTTAAGCCTCAATAAAGCTTGCCTTG
AGTGCTTCAAGTAGTGTGTGCCCGTCTGTTGTGTGACTCTGGTAACTAGAGATCCCTCAGACCCTTTTAG
TCAGTGTGGAAAATCTCTAGCAGTGGCGCCCGAACAGGGACTTGAAAGCGAAAGGGAAACCAGAGGAGCT
CTCTCGACGCAGGACTCGGCTTGCTGAAGCGCGCACGGCAAGAGGCGAGGGGCGGCGACTGGTGAGTACG
CCAAAAATTTTGACTAGCGGAGGCTAGAAGGAGAGAGATGGGTGCGAGAGCGTCAGTATTAAGCGGGGGA
GAATTAGATCGCGATGGGAAAAAATTCGGTTAAGGCCAGGGGGAAAGAAAAAATATAAATTAAAACATAT
AGTATGGGCAAGCAGGGAGCTAGAACGATTCGCAGTTAATCCTGGCCTGTTAGAAACATCAGAAGGCTGT
AGACAAATACTGGGACAGCTACAACCATCCCTTCAGACAGGATCAGAAGAACTTAGATCATTATATAATA
CAGTAGCAACCCTCTATTGTGTGCATCAAAGGATAGAGATAAAAGACACCAAGGAAGCTTTAGACAAGAT
AGAGGAAGAGCAAAACAAAAGTAAGACCACCGCACAGCAAGCGGCCGCTGATCTTCAGACCTGGAGGAGG
AGATATGAGGGACAATTGGAGAAGTGAATTATATAAATATAAAGTAGTAAAAATTGAACCATTAGGAGTA
GCACCCACCAAGGCAAAGAGAAGAGTGGTGCAGAGAGAAAAAAGAGCAGTGGGAATAGGAGCTTTGTTCC
TTGGGTTCTTGGGAGCAGCAGGAAGCACTATGGGCGCAGCGTCAATGACGCTGACGGTACAGGCCAGACA
ATTATTGTCTGGTATAGTGCAGCAGCAGAACAATTTGCTGAGGGCTATTGAGGCGCAACAGCATCTGTTG
CAACTCACAGTCTGGGGCATCAAGCAGCTCCAGGCAAGAATCCTGGCTGTGGAAAGATACCTAAAGGATC
AACAGCTCCTGGGGATTTGGGGTTGCTCTGGAAAACTCATTTGCACCACTGCTGTGCCTTGGAATGCTAG
TTGGAGTAATAAATCTCTGGAACAGATTTGGAATCACACGACCTGGATGGAGTGGGACAGAGAAATTAAC
AATTACACAAGCTTAATACACTCCTTAATTGAAGAATCGCAAAACCAGCAAGAAAAGAATGAACAAGAAT
TATTGGAATTAGATAAATGGGCAAGTTTGTGGAATTGGTTTAACATAACAAATTGGCTGTGGTATATAAA
ATTATTCATAATGATAGTAGGAGGCTTGGTAGGTTTAAGAATAGTTTTTGCTGTACTTTCTATAGTGAAT
AGAGTTAGGCAGGGATATTCACCATTATCGTTTCAGACCCACCTCCCAACCCCGAGGGGACCCAGAGAGG
GCCTATTTCCCATGATTCCTTCATATTTGCATATACGATACAAGGCTGTTAGAGAGATAATTAGAATTAA
TTTGACTGTAAACACAAAGATATTAGTACAAAATACGTGACGTAGAAAGTAATAATTTCTTGGGTAGTTT
GCAGTTTTAAAATTATGTTTTAAAATGGACTATCATATGCTTACCGTAACTTGAAAGTATTTCGATTTCT
TGGCTTTATATATCTTGTGGAAAGGACGAAACACCGGAGCTCCAGGAGTTGTACGAGTTTTAGAGCTAGA
AATAGCAAGTTAAAATAAGGCTAGTCCGTTATCAACTTGAAAAAGTGGCACCGAGTCGGTGCTTTTTTAA
GCTTGGCGTAACTAGATCTTGAGACAAATGGCAGTATTCATCCACAATTTTAAAAGAAAAGGGGGGATTG
GGGGGTACAGTGCAGGGGAAAGAATAGTAGACATAATAGCAACAGACATACAAACTAAAGAATTACAAAA
ACAAATTACAAAAATTCAAAATTTTCGGGTTTATTACAGGGACAGCAGAGATCCACTTTGGCGCCGGCTC
GAGGGGG
Features (pLannotate 1.2.2; 29 found; start..end, strand, type, name):
     14..80      +  CDS            small t antigen (fragment): SV40 (simian virus 40) small t antigen
    106..317     +  promoter       EF-1α core promoter: core promoter for human elongation factor EF-1α
    318..1256    +  intron         EF-1α intron A: intron upstream of the start codon of human EF-1α
   1278..1877    +  CDS            PuroR (fragment): puromycin N-acetyltransferase; pac from Streptomyces; confers resistance to puromycin
   1893..2481    +  misc_feature   WPRE: woodchuck hepatitis virus posttranscriptional regulatory element
   2532..2551    +  misc_feature   cPPT/CTS (fragment): central polypurine tract and central termination sequence of HIV-1
   2553..2786    +  LTR            3' LTR (ΔU3): self-inactivating 3' long terminal repeat (LTR) from HIV-1
   2864..2985    +  polyA_signal   SV40 poly(A) signal: SV40 polyadenylation signal
   3025..3160    +  rep_origin     SV40 ori: SV40 origin of replication
   3181..3199    -  promoter       T7 promoter: promoter for bacteriophage T7 RNA polymerase
   3207..3362    +  CDS            lacZα (fragment): LacZα fragment of β-galactosidase; lacZ fragment
   3367..3795    +  rep_origin     f1 ori (sequence partly withheld): f1 bacteriophage origin of replication; arrow indicates direction of (+) strand synthesis
   3848..3952    +  promoter       AmpR promoter: bla
   3953..4813    +  CDS            AmpR: β-lactamase; bla; confers resistance to ampicillin, carbenicillin, and related antibiotics
   4984..5572    +  rep_origin     ori: high-copy-number ColE1/pMB1/pBR322/pUC origin of replication
   5755..5847    +  CDS            lacI (fragment): lac repressor; lacI; The lac repressor binds to the lac operator to inhibit transcription in E. coli. This inhibition can be relieved by adding lactose or isopropyl-β-D-thiogalactopyranoside (IPTG).
   5860..5881    +  protein_bind   CAP binding site: CAP binding activates transcription in the presence of cAMP. E. coli catabolite activator protein
   5896..5926    +  promoter       lac promoter: promoter for the E. coli lac operon
   5934..5950    +  protein_bind   lac operator: The lac repressor binds to the lac operator to inhibit transcription in E. coli. This inhibition can be relieved by adding lactose or isopropyl-β-D-thiogalactopyranoside (IPTG). lac repressor encoded by lacI
   5995..6013    +  promoter       T3 promoter: promoter for bacteriophage T3 RNA polymerase
   6041..6267    +  promoter       RSV promoter: Rous sarcoma virus enhancer/promoter
   6268..6448    +  LTR            5' LTR (truncated): truncated 5' long terminal repeat (LTR) from HIV-1
   6495..6620    +  misc_feature   HIV-1 Ψ: packaging signal of human immunodeficiency virus type 1
   6604..6967    +  CDS            HIV-1 gag (fragment): gag protein from human immunodeficiency virus 1; gag
   7113..7346    +  misc_feature   RRE: The Rev response element (RRE) of HIV-1 allows for Rev-dependent mRNA export from the nucleus to the cytoplasm.
   7723..7749    +  CDS            Rev (fragment): human immunodeficiency virus 1 (HIV-1) Rev protein; rev; enhances nuclear export of unspliced and incompletely spliced viral mRNAs
   7753..7993    +  promoter       U6 promoter: RNA polymerase III promoter for human U6 snRNA
   8023..8098    +  misc_RNA       gRNA scaffold: guide RNA scaffold for the Streptococcus pyogenes CRISPR/Cas9 system
   8154..8271    +  misc_feature   cPPT/CTS: central polypurine tract and central termination sequence of HIV-1
