[The description below was written by a language model from this plasmid's Addgene catalogue record and pLannotate feature annotations shown in this document.]
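Description:
PDXK gRNA (BRDN0001145940) is a third-generation lentiviral CRISPR guide RNA plasmid built on the lentiGuide-Puro backbone and designed to target the human PDXK gene. It is maintained in E. coli as a high-copy plasmid through a ColE1/pUC-type origin with ampicillin selection from the β-lactamase gene. The backbone also carries an f1 origin, an SV40 origin and residual lac-region and T7/T3 promoter elements.

The lentiviral transfer cassette begins with an RSV promoter fused to a truncated HIV-1 5' LTR, which drives Tat-independent production of the genomic RNA in packaging cells. It is followed by the Ψ packaging signal with a gag fragment and by the Rev response element for Rev-dependent nuclear export. Within the proviral region, a human U6 RNA polymerase III promoter expresses the PDXK-specific spacer joined to the Streptococcus pyogenes Cas9 guide RNA scaffold. A cPPT/CTS element, which aids nuclear import of the viral genome, separates this unit from a second cassette. In that cassette the EF-1α core promoter and its intron A drive puromycin N-acetyltransferase, allowing puromycin selection of transduced mammalian cells. A WPRE enhances transcript expression, and the self-inactivating ΔU3 3' LTR disables LTR promoter activity after integration; an SV40 polyadenylation signal lies downstream.

The plasmid does not encode Cas9, so it is meant to be used with a separate Cas9 lentiviral vector or in cells that already express Cas9. There it directs cleavage and knockout of PDXK. The guide belongs to a human kinome gRNA collection built with optimized sgRNA design rules intended to maximize on-target activity and minimize off-target effects.
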