Addgene plasmid #76934: PDXK gRNA (BRDN0001145940)
Purpose: 3rd generation lentiviral gRNA plasmid targeting human PDXK
Depositing lab: John Doench & David Root. Depositing organization: Broad Institute. Publication: Optimized sgRNA design to maximize activity and minimize off-target effects of CRISPR-Cas9. Doench JG, Fusi N, Sullender M, Hegde M, Vaimberg EW, Donovan KF, Smith I, Tothova Z, Wilen C, Orchard R, Virgin HW, Listgarten J, Root DE. Nat Biotechnol. 2016 Jan 18. doi: 10.1038/nbt.3437. PubMed 26780180.
Backbone
  Vector backbone: lentiGuide-Puro
  Backbone manufacturer: Zhang Lab (Addgene plasmid # 52963)
  Vector type: Mammalian Expression, Lentiviral, CRISPR
  Selectable markers: Puromycin
Growth in bacteria
  Bacterial resistance: Ampicillin, 100 μg/mL
  Growth temperature: 37°C
  Growth strain: DH5alpha
  Copy number: High Copy
Gene/Insert
  Gene/Insert name: PDXK (alt names: PDXK; NM_003681.4)
  gRNA/shRNA sequence: GAGCTCCAGGAGTTGTACGA
  Species: H. sapiens (human)
  Entrez Gene: PDXK (a.k.a. C21orf124, C21orf97, HEL-S-1a, HMSN6C, PKH, PNK, PRED79)
  Promoter: hU6
  Cloning method: Unknown
  Sequencing primers: 5′ U6-F; 3′ pS2-R
Terms and licenses: Academic/Nonprofit Terms; Industry Terms: Not Available to Industry
Depositor comments: The gRNA was designed to target the following Genbank reference sequence(s): NM_003681.4. Note that this plasmid does NOT contain Cas9. It should be used in conjunction with lentiCas9-Blast (Addgene #52962) or otherwise with cell lines already expressing Cas9. Browse the full kinome gRNA library at http://www.addgene.org/pooled-library/broadgpp-human-kinome/ or visit http://www.broadinstitute.org/rnai/public/ for detailed protocols and information.
How to cite: PDXK gRNA (BRDN0001145940) was a gift from John Doench & David Root (Addgene plasmid # 76934 ; http://n2t.net/addgene:76934 ; RRID:Addgene_76934)
