>Addgene plasmid #76934 | PDXK gRNA (BRDN0001145940) | depositor partial sequence | sequence record 144394 | Target Sequence
GAGCTCCAGGAGTTGTACGA
