>Addgene plasmid #76934 | PDXK gRNA (BRDN0001145940) | addgene partial sequence | sequence record 186791 | hU6-F
AGAAAGTAATAATTTCTTGGGTAGTTTGCAGTTTTAAAATTATGTTTTAAAATGGACTATCATATGCTTA
CCGTAACTTGAAAGTATTTCGATTTCTTGGCTTTATATATCTTGTGGAAAGGACGAAACACCGGAGCTCC
AGGAGTTGTACGAGTTTTAGAGCTAGAAATAGCAAGTTAAAATAAGGCTAGTCCGTTATCAACTTGAAAA
AGTGGCACCGAGTCGGTGCTTTTTTAAGCTTGGCGTAACTAGATCTTGAGACAAATGGCAGTATTCATCC
ACAATTTTAAAAGAAAAGGGGGGATTGGGGGGTACAGTGCAGGGGAAAGAATAGTAGACATAATAGCAAC
AGACATACAAACTAAAGAATTACAAAAACAAATTACAAAAATTCAAAATTTTCGGGTTTATTACAGGGAC
AGCAGAGATCCACTTTGGCGCCGGCTCGAGGGGGCCCGGGTGCAAAGATGGATAAAGTTTTAAACAGAGA
GGAATCTTTGCAGCTAATGGACCTTCTAGGTCTTGAAAGGAGTGGGAATTGGCTCCGGTGCCCGTCAGTG
GGCAGAGCGC
